>Addgene plasmid #122093 | pGNW6 | addgene full sequence | sequence record 243567 | Addgene NGS Result
AGGTAGCTGTAACATCAGAGATTTTGAGACACAAATTTAAATCGTAATTATTGGGGACCCCTGGATTCTC
ACCAATAAAAAACGCCCGGCGGCAACCGAGCGTTCTGAACAAATCCAGATGGAGTTCTGAGGTCATTACT
GGATCTATCAACAGGAGTCCAAGACTAGTCATTTATTTGTAGAGTTCATCCATGCCGTGCGTGATACCTG
CGGCAGTAACGAACTCCAGCAGCACCATGTGGTCGCGCTTTTCGTTCGGGTCTTTGGACAGTTTAGACTG
GGTGGACAGGTAGTGGTTATCCGGCAGCAGAACCGGACCATCACCGATCGGAGTGTTCTGCTGGTAGTGG
TCCGCCAGCTGTACGCTACCGTCTTCAACGTTATGGCGAATTTTGAAGTTAGCTTTGATACCGTTCTTCT
GTTTGTCTGCGGTGATGTAAACGTTATGGGAGTTGAAGTTATATTCCAGTTTGTGGCCCAGGATGTTGCC
GTCCTCTTTGAAATCAATGCCTTTCAGTTCAATACGGTTCACCAGAGTATCACCTTCAAATTTAACCTCT
GCACGGGTTTTGTAGGTGCCATCGTCTTTGAAAGAAATGGTGCGCTCCTGTACATAACCTTCCGGCATTG
CAGATTTGAAGAAATCATGCTGCTTCATGTGATCCGGGTAACGAGAAAAACACTGAACACCATAGGTCAG
GGTAGTCACCAGAGTCGGCCATGGAACCGGCAGTTTACCGGTAGTGCAGATGAATTTCAGGGTCAGTTTA
CCGTTGGTTGCATCACCTTCACCTTCACCACGAACAGAGAATTTGTGGCCGTTAACATCACCATCCAGTT
CAACCAGGATCGGAACAACACCGGTGAACAGTTCTTCACCTTTACGCATATGTTTTTCCTCCTAAACATG
CGTCGCGGCCTAGGTCGTGCAATTATACCTGGCCGCGAGAGCCTTGTCAATGGGCTTAATTAAGAACCTA
ATTTACCGAACAACTCCGCGGCCGGGAAGCCGATCTCGGCTTGAACGAATTGTTAGGTGGCGGTACTTGG
GTCGATATCAAAGTGCATCACTTCTTCCCGTATGCCCAACTTTGTATAGAGAGCCACTGCGGGATCGTCA
CCGTAATCTGCTTGCACGTAGATCACATAAGCACCAAGCGCGTTGGCCTCATGCTTGAGGAGATTGATGA
GCGCGGTGGCAATGCCCTGCCTCCGGTGCTCTCCGGAGACTGCGAGATCATAGATATAGATCTCACTACG
CGGCTGCTCAAACTTGGGCAGAACGTAAGCCGCGAGAGCGCCAACAACCGCTTCTTGGTCGAAGGCAGCA
AGCGCGATGAATGTCTTACTACGGAGCAAGTTCCCGAGGTAATCGGAGTCCGGCTGATGTTGGGAGTAGG
TGGCTACGTCTCCGAACTCACGACCGAAAAGATCAAGAGCAGCCCGCATGGATTTGACTTGGTCAGGGCC
GAGCCTACATGTGCGAATGATGCCCATACTTGAGCCACCTAACTTTGTTTTAGGGCGACTGCCCTGCTGC
GTAACATCGTTGCTGCTGCGTAACATCGTTGCTGCTCCATAACATCAAACATCGACCCACGGCGTAACGC
GCTTGCTGCTTGGATGCCCGAGGCATAGGCTGTACAAAAAAACAGTCATAACAAGCCATGAAAACCGCCA
CTGCGCCGTTACCACCGCTGCGTTCGGTCAAGGTTCTGGACCAGTTGCGTGAGCGCATACGCTACTTGCA
TTACAGTTTACGAACCGAACAGGCTTATGTCAATTGTCCTTCGCCCACCCCCCAATACGCAAACCGCCTC
TCCCCGCGCGTTGGCCGATTCATTAATGCAGCTGGCACGACAGGTTTCCCGACTGGAAAGCGGGCAGTGA
GCGCAACGCAATTAATGTGAGTTAGCTCACTCATTAGGCACCCCAGGCTTTACACTTTATGCTTCCGGCT
CGTATGTTGTGTGGAATTGTGAGCGGATAACAATTTCACACAGGAAACAGCTATGACCATGATTACGCCG
GATTACCCTGTTATCCCTAGAAGCTTGCATGCCTGCAGGTCGACTCTAGAGGATCCCCGGGTACCGAGCT
CGAATTCAGATTACCCTGTTATCCCTATACTGGCCGTCGTTTTACAACGTCGTGACTGGGAAAACCCTGG
CGTTACCCAACTTAATCGCCTTGCAGCACATCCCCCTTTCGCCAGCTGGCGTAATAGCGAAGAGGCCCGC
ACCGATCGCCCTTCCCAACAGTTGCGCAGCCTGAATGGCGAATGGGGCTCGATCCCCTCGCGAGTTGGTT
CAGCTGCTGCCTGAGGCTGGACGACCTCGCGGAGTTCTACCGGCAGTGCAAATCCGTCGGCATCCAGGAA
ACCAGCAGCGGCTATCCGCGCATCCATGCCCCCGAACTGCAGGAGTGGGGAGGCACGATGGCCGCTTTGG
TCGGTCTTGCCTTGCTCGTCGGTGATGTACTTCACCAGCTCCGCGAAGTCGCTCTTCTTGATGGAGCGCA
TGGGGACGTGCTTGGCAATCACGCGCACCCCCCGGCCGTTTTAGCGGCTAAAAAAGTCATGGCTCTGCCC
TCGGGCGGACCACGCCCATCATGACCTTGCCAAGCTCGTCCTGCTTCTCTTCGATCTTCGCCAGCAGGGC
GAGGATCGTGGCATCACCGAACCGCGCCGTGCGCGGGTCGTCGGTGAGCCAGAGTTTCAGCAGGCCGCCC
AGGCGGCCCAGGTCGCCATTGATGCGGGCCAGCTCGCGGACGTGCTCATAGTCCACGACGCCCGTGATTT
TGTAGCCCTGGCCGACGGCCAGCAGGTAGGCCGACAGGCTCATGCCGGCCGCCGCCGCCTTTTCCTCAAT
CGCTCTTCGTTCGTCTGGAAGGCAGTACACCTTGATAGGTGGGCTGCCCTTCCTGGTTGGCTTGGTTTCA
TCAGCCATCCGCTTGCCCTCATCTGTTACGCCGGCGGTAGCCGGCCAGCCTCGCAGAGCAGGATTCCCGT
TGAGCACCGCCAGGTGCGAATAAGGGACAGTGAAGAAGGAACACCCGCTCGCGGGTGGGCCTACTTCACC
TATCCTGCCCGGCTGACGCCGTTGGATACACCAAGGAAAGTCTACACGAACCCTTTGGCAAAATCCTGTA
TATCGTGCGAAAAAGGATGGATATACCGAAAAAATCGCTATAATGACCCCGAAGCAGGGTTATGCAGCGG
AAAACGGCCACGATGCGTCCGGCGTAGAGGATCTGAAGATCAGCAGTTCAACCTGTTGATAGTACGTACT
AAGCTCTCATGTTTCACGTACTAAGCTCTCATGTTTAACGTACTAAGCTCTCATGTTTAACGAACTAAAC
CCTCATGGCTAACGTACTAAGCTCTCATGGCTAACGTACTAAGCTCTCATGTTTCACGTACTAAGCTCTC
ATGTTTGAACAATAAAATTAATATAAATCAGCAACTTAAATAGCCTCTAAGGTTTTAAGTTTTATAAGAA
AAAAAAGAATATATAAGGCTTTTAAAGCTTTTAAGGTTTAACGGTTGTGGACAACAAGCCAGGGATGTAA
CGCACTGAGAAGCCCTTAGAGCCTCTCAAAGCAATTTTGAGTGACACAGGAACACTTAACGGCTGACATG
GGAATTAGCTTCACGCTGCCGCAAGCACTCAGGGCGCAAGGGCTGCTAAAGGAAGCGGAACACGTAGAAA
GCCAGTCCGCAGAAACGGTGCTGACCCCGGATGAATGTCAGCTACTGGGCTATCTGGACAAGGGAAAACG
CAAGCGCAAAGAGAAAGC
Features (pLannotate 1.2.2; 16 found; start..end, strand, type, name):
     65..159     -  terminator     lambda t0 terminator: transcription terminator from phage lambda
    176..889     -  CDS            Superfolder GFP: Superfolder GFP is a basic (constitutively fluorescent) green fluorescent protein published in 2005, derived from Aequorea victoria. It is reported to be a very rapidly-maturing weak dimer.
   1033..1566    -  CDS            GmR: gentamycin acetyltransferase; aacC1; confers resistance to gentamycin
   1755..1783    -  promoter       Pc promoter: intI1 (promoter lies within the coding sequence); class 1 integron promoter
   1801..1890    +  CDS            lacI (fragment): lac repressor; lacI; The lac repressor binds to the lac operator to inhibit transcription in E. coli. This inhibition can be relieved by adding lactose or isopropyl-β-D-thiogalactopyranoside (IPTG).
   1903..1924    +  protein_bind   CAP binding site: CAP binding activates transcription in the presence of cAMP. E. coli catabolite activator protein
   1939..1969    +  promoter       lac promoter: promoter for the E. coli lac operon
   1977..1993    +  protein_bind   lac operator: The lac repressor binds to the lac operator to inhibit transcription in E. coli. This inhibition can be relieved by adding lactose or isopropyl-β-D-thiogalactopyranoside (IPTG). lac repressor encoded by lacI
   2051..2107    -  misc_feature   MCS: pUC18/19 multiple cloning site
   2129..2282    +  CDS            lacZα (fragment): LacZα fragment of β-galactosidase; lacZ fragment
   2285..2452    +  CDS            ble (fragment): BLE_KLEPN - Experimental evidence at protein level: Swiss-Prot protein existence level 1. Binding protein with a strong affinity to the bleomycin family of antibiotics. Binds to CL990; an antimitotic-antibiotic compound. From Klebsiella pneumoniae.
   2438..2539    -  CDS            traI (fragment): TRAI6_ECOLX - Experimental evidence at protein level: Swiss-Prot protein existence level 1. The initiation process of transfer DNA synthesis requires the interaction of at least three plasmid-specific components (TraH, I, and J) at the transfer origin resulting in the assembly of a specialised nucleoprotein complex - the relaxosome. Site- and strand-specific cleavage at the transfer origin is dependent on TraI and TraJ. From Escherichia coli.
   2577..2948    -  CDS            traJ: oriT-recognizing protein; traJ
   2981..3090    -  oriT           oriT: incP origin of transfer
   3250..3638    +  rep_origin     R6K γ ori: γ replication origin from E. coli plasmid R6K; requires the R6K initiator protein pi for replication
   3647..7       +  CDS            tnpA (fragment) (across the origin): TN5P_ECOLX - Also known as tnp. Experimental evidence at protein level: Swiss-Prot protein existence level 1. Mediates transposition of transposon Tn5 by a 'cut and paste' mechanism. First, the monomeric transposase binds the 19 bp inverted DNA repeats flanking the transposon. Then, dimerization of the DNA- bound transposase creates a synaptic DNA complex. After nicking of the first DNA strand, excision of the transposon proceeds through a series of intermediates. The transposase then mediates the insertion of the transposon at a new site by strand transfer. The activity of the wild- type tran
