[The description below was written by a language model from this plasmid's Addgene catalogue record and pLannotate feature annotations shown in this document.]
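Description:
pGNW6 is an empty suicide (non-replicative) integration vector for genome engineering of Pseudomonas, derived from the pEMG backbone by adding a constitutively expressed monomeric superfolder GFP cassette. The sequenced record is about 3.8 kb. Replication depends on the R6K γ origin, which fires only when the R6K π initiator protein is supplied in trans. The plasmid is therefore maintained at low copy in a λpir E. coli host and cannot replicate once transferred into Pseudomonas. Selection is by gentamicin, through the aacC1 acetyltransferase gene (GmR) driven by the class 1 integron Pc promoter. An incP oriT with the adjacent traJ gene allows conjugative mobilisation from a donor that provides the remaining transfer functions. The short ble, traI, lacI and Tn5 tnpA matches are annotated only as fragments and look like backbone remnants rather than functional genes.

The cloning region is a pUC18/19-type multiple cloning site set within a lacZα fragment, downstream of the CAP site, lac promoter and lac operator. Users insert homology arms flanking the desired genomic edit at this site. Because the plasmid cannot replicate in the recipient, gentamicin-resistant clones arise only by homologous recombination of the whole vector into the chromosome. These cointegrants also carry the superfolder GFP gene, which ends at a lambda t0 terminator, so they fluoresce green and can be screened visually. The feature table does not annotate the promoter driving GFP. The associated publication describes I-SceI-mediated recombination and CRISPR-Cas9 counterselection in Pseudomonas putida, which suggests that cointegrates are later resolved to give the final edit. No I-SceI recognition sites are annotated in this feature table, however.
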