Addgene plasmid #122093: pGNW6
Purpose: (Empty Backbone) suicide vector for integration into Pseudomonas genome after insertion of homologous regions at the multiple cloning site; successful integration causes green fluorescence in cells
Depositing lab: Pablo Ivan Nikel. Depositing organization: Danmarks Tekniske Universitet. Publication: Accelerated genome engineering of Pseudomonas putida by I-SceI-mediated recombination and CRISPR-Cas9 counterselection. Wirth NT, Kozaeva E, Nikel PI. Microb Biotechnol. 2019 Mar 12. doi: 10.1111/1751-7915.13396. PubMed 30861315.
Backbone
  Vector backbone: pEMG
  Backbone manufacturer: Esteban Martínez-García and Víctor de Lorenzo
  Backbone size (bp): 3168
  Modifications to backbone: introduction of a constitutively expressed monomeric superfolder GFP
  Vector type: Bacterial Expression, Synthetic Biology
Growth in bacteria
  Bacterial resistance: Gentamicin, 10 μg/mL
  Growth temperature: 37°C
  Growth strain: DH5α λpir
  Copy number: Low Copy
Gene/Insert
  Cloning method: Unknown
  Sequencing primers: 5′ TGTAAAACGACGGCCAGT; 3′ ATGACCATGATTACGCCGG
Terms and licenses: Academic/Nonprofit Terms; Industry Terms: Not Available to Industry
How to cite: pGNW6 was a gift from Pablo Ivan Nikel (Addgene plasmid # 122093 ; http://n2t.net/addgene:122093 ; RRID:Addgene_122093)
